>Addgene plasmid #19739 | pCR-Myc-IKKalpha | addgene partial sequence | sequence record 25401 | 19739 with T7
TCGGNNCCNCTANNNNNGGCCGCCAGTGTGCTGGAATTGATGGAACAAAAGCTTATTTCTGAAGAAGACT
TGGAATTCATGGAGCGGCCCCCGGGGCTGCGGCCGGGCGCGGGCGGCCCCTGGGAGATGCGGGAACGGCT
TGGCACCGGCGGTTTCGGGAACGTCAGTCTGTACCAGCACCGGGAACTTGATCTCAAAATAGCAATTAAG
TCTTGTCGTTTAGAGCTAAGTTCCAAAAACAGAGAGCGATGGTGCCATGAAATCCAGATCATGAAAAAGT
TGGACCATGCGAATGTTGTAAAGGCCTGTGATGTCCCTGAGGAATTGAACTTTTTAATTAACGATGTGCC
TCTTCTGGCAATGGAGTACTGTTCTGGAGGGGACCTCCGGAAGCTACTCAACAAACCAGAAAATTGTTGT
GGACTTAAAGAAAGCCAGATACTTTCTTTACTGAGTGACATAGGATCTGGGATCCGATATCTGCATGAAA
ACAAAATTATACATCGAGATCTAAAACCTGAAAATATAGTTCTTCAAGATGTTGGTGGGAAGACAATACA
TAAAATAATTGATTTGGGTTATGCCAAAGATGTTGATCAAGGAAGTCTCTGTACATCTTTTGTGGGAACA
TTGCAGTATTTGGCCCCAGAGCTCTTTGAAAATAAGCCGTACACAGCCACTGTGGATTATTGGAGCTTTG
GGACCATGGTGTTTGAATGTATTGCTGGATATANGCCTTTTTTGCATCATCTGCAGCNNTACTGG
