[The description below was written by a language model from this plasmid's Addgene catalogue record.]
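Description:
pCR-Myc-IKKalpha is a mammalian expression plasmid built on the commercial pCR3.1 backbone (about 5 kb without insert). It carries the mouse IκB kinase alpha coding sequence (IKKalpha, gene symbol Chuk, also known as IKK1) as an insert of roughly 2.2 kb. The cDNA was placed between EcoRI and XhoI sites, both of which remain intact, so the insert can be excised or swapped. A Myc epitope tag supplied by the modified backbone is fused to the N terminus of the kinase, so the expressed protein can be detected or immunoprecipitated with anti-Myc antibodies and distinguished from endogenous IKKalpha. The plasmid is maintained in E. coli as a high-copy plasmid under ampicillin selection. It also carries a neomycin resistance marker, which permits G418 selection of transfected mammalian cells. The record does not name the promoter driving the insert or list individual backbone features. The use of a T7 primer for 5′ sequencing indicates a T7 priming site upstream of the cloning region.

IKKalpha is a catalytic subunit of the IκB kinase complex, which phosphorylates IκB proteins and so controls activation of NF-κB. The associated publication concerns the differential regulation of IKKalpha and IKKbeta by two upstream kinases, NF-κB-inducing kinase (NIK) and MEKK1. This fits use of the construct for transient overexpression of tagged IKKalpha in cultured mammalian cells, for example in co-transfection, immunoprecipitation, kinase activity and NF-κB signalling experiments. No feature table accompanies the record, so details of the sequence beyond these catalogue fields cannot be confirmed.
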