Addgene plasmid #19739: pCR-Myc-IKKalpha
Depositing lab: Hiroyasu Nakano. Depositing organization: Juntendo University. Publication: Differential regulation of IkappaB kinase alpha and beta by two upstream kinases, NF-kappaB-inducing kinase and mitogen-activated protein kinase/ERK kinase kinase-1. Nakano H, Shindo M, Sakon S, Nishinaka S, Mihara M, Yagita H, Okumura K. Proc Natl Acad Sci U S A. 1998 Mar 31. 95(7):3537-42. 10.1073/pnas.95.7.3537 PubMed 9520401.
Backbone
  Vector backbone: pCR3.1
  Backbone manufacturer: Invitrogen
  Backbone size w/o insert (bp): 5044
  Vector type: Mammalian Expression
  Selectable markers: Neomycin (select with G418)
Growth in bacteria
  Bacterial resistance: Ampicillin, 100 μg/mL
  Growth temperature: 37°C
  Growth strain: DH5alpha
  Copy number: High Copy
Gene/Insert
  Gene/Insert name: IkB kinase alpha (alt names: IKKalpha; CHUK)
  Species: M. musculus (mouse)
  Insert size (bp): 2200
  GenBank ID: NM_007700
  Entrez Gene: Chuk (a.k.a. AI256658, Chuk1, Fbx24, Fbxo24, IKBKA, IKK alpha, IKK1, Ikka, NFKBIKA)
  Tag / fusion protein: Myc (N terminal on backbone)
  Cloning method: Restriction Enzyme; 5′ cloning site EcoR1 (not destroyed); 3′ cloning site Xho1 (not destroyed)
  Sequencing primers: 5′ T7; 3′ pCR3.1 reverse
Terms and licenses: Academic/Nonprofit Terms; Industry Terms: Not Available to Industry
How to cite: pCR-Myc-IKKalpha was a gift from Hiroyasu Nakano (Addgene plasmid # 19739 ; http://n2t.net/addgene:19739 ; RRID:Addgene_19739)
